Addgene plasmid #237560: pMIHP-16159 AU1.C.NWS
Purpose: (Empty Backbone) AU1.C.NWS Flow Code Plasmid
Depositing lab: Adrian Liston. Depositing organization: Babraham Institute.
Backbone
  Vector backbone: p.MIHP — made from p.MIGII with the GFP element being replaced with the histone epitopes
  Vector type: Retroviral
  Tag / fusion protein: AU1; C; NWS
Growth in bacteria
  Bacterial resistance: Ampicillin, 100 μg/mL
  Growth temperature: 30°C
  Growth strain: NEB Stable
  Copy number: Unknown
Gene/Insert
  Gene/Insert name: None
Terms and licenses: Academic/Nonprofit Terms; Industry Terms: Not Available to Industry
How to cite: pMIHP-16159 AU1.C.NWS was a gift from Adrian Liston (Addgene plasmid # 237560 ; http://n2t.net/addgene:237560 ; RRID:Addgene_237560)
