[The description below was written by a language model from this plasmid's Addgene catalogue record and pLannotate feature annotations shown in this document.]
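Description:
pMIHP-16159 AU1.C.NWS is an empty gammaretroviral backbone of the MSCV type, derived from pMIGII by replacing the GFP reporter downstream of the IRES with an epitope-tagged histone. In bacteria it is maintained through a high-copy ColE1/pUC-type origin and selected with ampicillin via the β-lactamase gene and its native promoter. The record lists a recombination-reduced strain as the propagation host, consistent with the two repeated LTRs. The short fragments of TcR, env, lacI, rop, bom and lacZα, together with the lac promoter/operator, are non-functional remnants of earlier cloning vectors.

The retroviral unit runs from the murine embryonic stem cell virus 5' LTR through the Ψ packaging signal and a truncated, start-codon-less MMLV gag segment, which extends the packaging region and helps genomic RNA get incorporated into virions. Next come an EMCV IRES, a mouse histone H2B (H2bc3) coding sequence and the 3' LTR. The LTR drives transcription after integration. The IRES allows cap-independent translation of the histone from the same transcript as any gene placed upstream of it, although the record lists no insert and the annotation does not mark a cloning site in that position.

According to the catalogue, the histone carries the AU1, C and NWS epitope tags. These are not individually annotated, but unannotated sequence follows the H2B reading frame. The stated purpose is a "Flow Code" plasmid. This suggests that the tag combination acts as a nuclear, antibody-detectable barcode that identifies transduced cells by flow cytometry, with other tag combinations presumably distinguishing other constructs in a pool. The record does not spell out this use in detail.
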