Features (pLannotate 1.2.2; 19 found; start..end, strand, type, name):
     32..233     -  CDS            TcR (fragment): tetracycline efflux protein; tet; confers resistance to tetracycline
    234..332     +  CDS            env (fragment): murine leukemia virus gPr80 envelope polyprotein precursor; env; proteolytically cleaved into gp70SU and p15TM subunits
    374..890     +  LTR            5' LTR: 5' long terminal repeat from murine embryonic stem cell virus
    954..1295    +  misc_feature   MESV Ψ: packaging signal of murine embryonic stem cell virus
   1362..1778    +  CDS            gag (truncated): truncated Moloney murine leukemia virus (MMLV) gag gene lacking the start codon
   1837..2397    +  misc_feature   IRES: internal ribosome entry site (IRES) of the encephalomyocarditis virus (EMCV)
   2400..2777    +  CDS            H2bc3: H2B1B_MOUSE - Also known as Hist1h2bb Experimental evidence at protein level: Swiss-Prot protein existence level 1. Core component of nucleosome. Nucleosomes wrap and compact DNA into chromatin, limiting DNA accessibility to the cellular machineries which require DNA as a template. Histones thereby play a central role in transcription regulation, DNA repair, DNA replication and chromosomal stability. DNA accessibility is regulated via a complex set of post-translational modifications of histones, also called histone code, and nucleosome remodeling. From Mus musculus (Mouse).
   2965..2995    +  misc_feature   MCS (fragment): pUC18/19 multiple cloning site
   3115..3629    +  LTR            3' LTR: 3' long terminal repeat from murine embryonic stem cell virus
   3791..3807    -  protein_bind   lac operator: The lac repressor binds to the lac operator to inhibit transcription in E. coli. This inhibition can be relieved by adding lactose or isopropyl-β-D-thiogalactopyranoside (IPTG). lac repressor encoded by lacI
   3815..3845    -  promoter       lac promoter: promoter for the E. coli lac operon
   3860..3881    -  protein_bind   CAP binding site: CAP binding activates transcription in the presence of cAMP. E. coli catabolite activator protein
   3894..3986    -  CDS            lacI (fragment): lac repressor; lacI; The lac repressor binds to the lac operator to inhibit transcription in E. coli. This inhibition can be relieved by adding lactose or isopropyl-β-D-thiogalactopyranoside (IPTG).
   4169..4757    -  rep_origin     ori: high-copy-number ColE1/pMB1/pBR322/pUC origin of replication
   4928..5788    -  CDS            AmpR: β-lactamase; bla; confers resistance to ampicillin, carbenicillin, and related antibiotics
   5789..5893    -  promoter       AmpR promoter: bla
   5988..6023    +  CDS            rop (fragment): Rop protein, which maintains plasmids at low copy number; rop
   6125..6224    +  misc_feature   bom (fragment): basis of mobility region from pBR322
   6230..32      -  CDS            lacZα (fragment) (across the origin): LacZα fragment of β-galactosidase; lacZ fragment
>Addgene plasmid #237560 | pMIHP-16159 AU1.C.NWS | addgene full sequence | sequence record 477186 | Addgene NGS Result
TTTTCCCAGTCACGACGTTGTAAAACGACGGCGCAAGGAATGGTGCATGCAAGGAGATGGCGCCCAACAG
TCCCCCGGCCACGGGGCCTGCCACCATACCCACGCCGAAACAAGCGCTCATGAGCCCGAAGTGGCGAGCC
CGATCTTCCCCATCGGTGATGTCGGCGATATAGGCGCCAGCAACCGCACCTGTGGCGCCGGTGATGCCGG
CCACGATGCGTCCGGCGTAGAGGCGATTAGTCCAATTTGTTAAAGACAGGATATCAGTGGTCCAGGCTCT
AGTTTTGACTCAACAATATCACCAGCTGAAGCCTATAGAGTACGAGCCATAGATAAAATAAAAGATTTTA
TTTAGTCTCCAGAAAAAGGGGGGAATGAAAGACCCCACCTGTAGGTTTGGCAAGCTAGCTTAAGTAACGC
CATTTTGCAAGGCATGGAAAATACATAACTGAGAATAGAGAAGTTCAGATCAAGGTTAGGAACAGAGAGA
CAGCAGAATATGGGCCAAACAGGATATCTGTGGTAAGCAGTTCCTGCCCCGGCTCAGGGCCAAGAACAGA
TGGTCCCCAGATGCGGTCCCGCCCTCAGCAGTTTCTAGAGAACCATCAGATGTTTCCAGGGTGCCCCAAG
GACCTGAAATGACCCTGTGCCTTATTTGAACTAACCAATCAGTTCGCTTCTCGCTTCTGTTCGCGCGCTT
CTGCTCCCCGAGCTCAATAAAAGAGCCCACAACCCCTCACTCGGCGCGCCAGTCCTCCGATAGACTGCGT
CGCCCGGGTACCCGTATTCCCAATAAAGCCTCTTGCTGTTTGCATCCGAATCGTGGACTCGCTGATCCTT
GGGAGGGTCTCCTCAGATTGATTGACTGCCCACCTCGGGGGTCTTTCATTTGGAGGTTCCACCGAGATTT
GGAGACCCCTGCCCAGGGACCACCGACCCCCCCGCCGGGAGGTAAGCTGGCCAGCGGTCGTTTCGTGTCT
GTCTCTGTCTTTGTGCGTGTTTGTGCCGGCATCTAATGTTTGCGCCTGCGTCTGTACTAGTTAGCTAACT
AGCTCTGTATCTGGCGGACCCGTGGTGGAACTGACGAGTTCTGAACACCCGGCCGCAACCCTGGGAGACG
TCCCAGGGACTTTGGGGGCCGTTTTTGTGGCCCGACCTGAGGAAGGGAGTCGATGTGGAATCCGACCCCG
TCAGGATATGTGGTTCTGGTAGGAGACGAGAACCTAAAACAGTTCCCGCCTCCGTCTGAATTTTTGCTTT
CGGTTTGGAACCGAAGCCGCGCGTCTTGTCTGCTGCAGCGCTGCAGCATCGTTCTGTGTTGTCTCTGTCT
GACTGTGTTTCTGTATTTGTCTGAAAATTAGGGCCAGACTGTTACCACTCCCTTAAGTTTGACCTTAGGT
CACTGGAAAGATGTCGAGCGGATCGCTCACAACCAGTCGGTAGATGTCAAGAAGAGACGTTGGGTTACCT
TCTGCTCTGCAGAATGGCCAACCTTTAACGTCGGATGGCCGCGAGACGGCACCTTTAACCGAGACCTCAT
CACCCAGGTTAAGATCAAGGTCTTTTCACCTGGCCCGCATGGACACCCAGACCAGGTCCCCTACATCGTG
ACCTGGGAAGCCTTGGCTTTTGACCCCCCTCCCTGGGTCAAGCCCTTTGTACACCCTAAGCCTCCGCCTC
CTCTTCCTCCATCCGCCCCGTCTCTCCCCCTTGAACCTCCTCGTTCGACCCCGCCTCGATCCTCCCTTTA
TCCAGCCCTCACTCCTTCTCTAGGCGCCGGAATTCCGAACAGTCTTCCGTAATAGAAGACACAAGGCTCG
AGCGGGATCAATTCCGCCCCCCCCCTAACGTTACTGGCCGAAGCCGCTTGGAATAAGGCCGGTGTGCGTT
TGTCTATATGTTATTTTCCACCATATTGCCGTCTTTTGGCAATGTGAGGGCCCGGAAACCTGGCCCTGTC
TTCTTGACGAGCATTCCTAGGGGTCTTTCCCCTCTCGCCAAAGGAATGCAAGGTCTGTTGAATGTCGTGA
AGGAAGCAGTTCCTCTGGAAGCTTCTTGAAGACAAACAACGTCTGTAGCGACCCTTTGCAGGCAGCGGAA
CCCCCCACCTGGCGACAGGTGCCTCTGCGGCCAAAAGCCACGTGTATAAGATACACCTGCAAAGGCGGCA
CAACCCCAGTGCCACGTTGTGAGTTGGATAGTTGTGGAAAGAGTCAAATGGCTCTCCTCAAGCGTATTCA
ACAAGGGGCTGAAGGATGCCCAGAAGGTACCCCATTGTATGGGATCTGATCTGGGGCCTCGGTGCACATG
CTTTACATGTGTTTAGTCGAGGTTAAAAAAACGTCTAGGCCCCCCGAACCACGGGGACGTGGTTTTCCTT
TGAAAAACACGATAATACCATGCCAGAGCCTTCTAAGTCTGCACCAGCCCCTAAGAAGGGATCTAAGAAA
GCCATCTCTAAGGCGCAGAAGAAGGATGGCAAGAAGCGCAAGCGCAGCCGCAAGGAGAGCTATTCGGTGT
ACGTGTACAAGGTGCTGAAGCAAGTGCACCCCGACACCGGCATCTCCTCCAAGGCCATGGGCATCATGAA
CTCGTTCGTGAACGACATCTTCGAGCGCATCGCGAGCGAGGCGTCCCGCCTGGCGCATTACAACAAGCGC
TCGACCATCACGTCCCGGGAGATCCAGACGGCCGTGCGCCTGCTGCTGCCCGGGGAGCTGGCCAAGCACG
CCGTGTCGGAGGGCACTAAGGCCGTCACCAAGTACACCAGCTCCAAGGACCCACCGGTCGCCACCGGATC
CACGGTCGCCACCATGGGCGACACCTATCGGTACATTGGAGGAGGCGGGGGAGGGGAGGACCAGGTGGAC
CCCAGGCTGATCGACGGCAAGGGAGGAGGCGGGGGAGGGAACTGGTCCCACCCCCAATTCGAGAAAGGCA
TGCTGATGGTGTAAGCGGCCGCGACTCTAGAGTCGACCTGCAGGCATGCAAGCTTCAGGTAGCCGGCTAA
CGTTAACAACCGGTACCTCTAGAACTATAGCTAGCATGCGCAAATTTAAAGCGCTGATATCGATAAAATA
AAAGATTTTATTTAGTCTCCAGAAAAAGGGGGGAATGAAAGACCCCACCTGTAGGTTTGGCAAGCTAGCT
TAAGTAACGCCATTTTGCAAGGCATGGAAAATACATAACTGAGAATAGAGAAGTTCAGATCAAGGTTAGG
AACAGAGAGACAGCAGAATATGGGCCAAACAGGATATCTGTGGTAAGCAGTTCCTGCCCCGGCTCAGGGC
CAAGAACAGATGGTCCCCAGATGCGGTCCCGCCCTCAGCAGTTTCTAGAGAACCATCAGATGTTTCCAGG
GTGCCCCAAGGACCTGAAATGACCCTGTGCCTTATTTGAACTAACCAATCAGTTCGCTTCTCGCTTCTGT
TCGCGCGCTTCTGCTCCCCGAGCTCAATAAAAGAGCCCACAACCCCTCACTCGGCGCGCCAGTCCTCCGA
TAGACTGCGTCGCCCGGGTACCCGTGTATCCAATAAACCCTCTTGCAGTTGCATCCGACTTGTGGTCTCG
CTGTTCCTTGGGAGGGTCTCCTCTGAGTGATTGACTACCCGTCAGCGGGGGTCTTTCATGGGTAACAGTT
TCTTGAAGTTGGAGAACAACATTCTGAGGGTAGGAGTCGAATATTAAGTAATCCTGACTCAATTAGCCAC
TGTTTTGAATCCACATACTCCAATACTCCTGAAATAGTTCATTATGGACAGCGCAGAAAGAGCTGGGGAG
AATTGTGAAATTGTTATCCGCTCACAATTCCACACAACATACGAGCCGGAAGCATAAAGTGTAAAGCCTG
GGGTGCCTAATGAGTGAGCTAACTCACATTAATTGCGTTGCGCTCACTGCCCGCTTTCCAGTCGGGAAAC
CTGTCGTGCCAGCTGCATTAATGAATCGGCCAACGCGCGGGGAGAGGCGGTTTGCGTATTGGGCGCTCTT
CCGCTTCCTCGCTCACTGACTCGCTGCGCTCGGTCGTTCGGCTGCGGCGAGCGGTATCAGCTCACTCAAA
GGCGGTAATACGGTTATCCACAGAATCAGGGGATAACGCAGGAAAGAACATGTGAGCAAAAGGCCAGCAA
AAGGCCAGGAACCGTAAAAAGGCCGCGTTGCTGGCGTTTTTCCATAGGCTCCGCCCCCCTGACGAGCATC
ACAAAAATCGACGCTCAAGTCAGAGGTGGCGAAACCCGACAGGACTATAAAGATACCAGGCGTTTCCCCC
TGGAAGCTCCCTCGTGCGCTCTCCTGTTCCGACCCTGCCGCTTACCGGATACCTGTCCGCCTTTCTCCCT
TCGGGAAGCGTGGCGCTTTCTCATAGCTCACGCTGTAGGTATCTCAGTTCGGTGTAGGTCGTTCGCTCCA
AGCTGGGCTGTGTGCACGAACCCCCCGTTCAGCCCGACCGCTGCGCCTTATCCGGTAACTATCGTCTTGA
GTCCAACCCGGTAAGACACGACTTATCGCCACTGGCAGCAGCCACTGGTAACAGGATTAGCAGAGCGAGG
TATGTAGGCGGTGCTACAGAGTTCTTGAAGTGGTGGCCTAACTACGGCTACACTAGAAGAACAGTATTTG
GTATCTGCGCTCTGCTGAAGCCAGTTACCTTCGGAAAAAGAGTTGGTAGCTCTTGATCCGGCAAACAAAC
CACCGCTGGTAGCGGTGGTTTTTTTGTTTGCAAGCAGCAGATTACGCGCAGAAAAAAAGGATCTCAAGAA
GATCCTTTGATCTTTTCTACGGGGTCTGACGCTCAGTGGAACGAAAACTCACGTTAAGGGATTTTGGTCA
TGAGATTATCAAAAAGGATCTTCACCTAGATCCTTTTAAATTAAAAATGAAGTTTTAAATCAATCTAAAG
TATATATGAGTAAACTTGGTCTGACAGTTACCAATGCTTAATCAGTGAGGCACCTATCTCAGCGATCTGT
CTATTTCGTTCATCCATAGTTGCCTGACTCCCCGTCGTGTAGATAACTACGATACGGGAGGGCTTACCAT
CTGGCCCCAGTGCTGCAATGATACCGCGAGACCCACGCTCACCGGCTCCAGATTTATCAGCAATAAACCA
GCCAGCCGGAAGGGCCGAGCGCAGAAGTGGTCCTGCAACTTTATCCGCCTCCATCCAGTCTATTAATTGT
TGCCGGGAAGCTAGAGTAAGTAGTTCGCCAGTTAATAGTTTGCGCAACGTTGTTGCCATTGCTACAGGCA
TCGTGGTGTCACGCTCGTCGTTTGGTATGGCTTCATTCAGCTCCGGTTCCCAACGATCAAGGCGAGTTAC
ATGATCCCCCATGTTGTGCAAAAAAGCGGTTAGCTCCTTCGGTCCTCCGATCGTTGTCAGAAGTAAGTTG
GCCGCAGTGTTATCACTCATGGTTATGGCAGCACTGCATAATTCTCTTACTGTCATGCCATCCGTAAGAT
GCTTTTCTGTGACTGGTGAGTACTCAACCAAGTCATTCTGAGAATAGTGTATGCGGCGACCGAGTTGCTC
TTGCCCGGCGTCAATACGGGATAATACCGCGCCACATAGCAGAACTTTAAAAGTGCTCATCATTGGAAAA
CGTTCTTCGGGGCGAAAACTCTCAAGGATCTTACCGCTGTTGAGATCCAGTTCGATGTAACCCACTCGTG
CACCCAACTGATCTTCAGCATCTTTTACTTTCACCAGCGTTTCTGGGTGAGCAAAAACAGGAAGGCAAAA
TGCCGCAAAAAAGGGAATAAGGGCGACACGGAAATGTTGAATACTCATACTCTTCCTTTTTCAATATTAT
TGAAGCATTTATCAGGGTTATTGTCTCATGAGCGGATACATATTTGAATGTATTTAGAAAAATAAACAAA
TAGGGGTTCCGCGCACATTTCCCCGAAAAGTGCCACCTGACGTCTAAGAAACCATTATTATCATGACATT
AACCTATAAAAATAGGCGTATCACGAGGCCCTTTCGTCTCGCGCGTTTCGGTGATGACGGTGAAAACCTC
TGACACATGCAGCTCCCGGAGACGGTCACAGCTTGTCTGTAAGCGGATGCCGGGAGCAGACAAGCCCGTC
AGGGCGCGTCAGCGGGTGTTGGCGGGTGTCGGGGCTGGCTTAACTATGCGGCATCAGAGCAGATTGTACT
GAGAGTGCACCATATGCGGTGTGAAATACCGCACAGATGCGTAAGGAGAAAATACCGCATCAGGCGCCAT
TCGCCATTCAGGCTGCGCAACTGTTGGGAAGGGCGATCGGTGCGGGCCTCTTCGCTATTACGCCAGCTGG
CGAAAGGGGGATGTGCTGCAAGGCGATTAAGTTGGGTAACGCCAGGG
